>Addgene plasmid #173772 | pIT5_KH | addgene full sequence | sequence record 357430 | Addgene NGS Result
GAATTCGAGCTCGGTACCCGGGGATCCTCTAGAGGGCTTACTAAAAGCCAGATAACAGTATGCGTATTTG
CGCGCTGATTTTTGCGGTATAAGAATATATACTGATATGTATACCCGAAGTATGTCAAAAAGAGGTATGC
TATGCAGTTTAAGGTTTACACCTATAAAAGAGAGAGCCGTTATCGTCTGTTTGTGGATGTACAGAGTGAT
ATTATTGACACGCCCGGGCGACGGATGGTGATCCCCCTGGCCAGTGCACGTCTGCTGTCAGATAAAGTCT
CCCGTGAACTTTACCCGGTGGTGCATATCGGGGATGAAAGCTGGCGCATGATGACCACCGATATGGCCAG
TGTGCCGGTCTCCGTTATCGGGGAAGAAGTGGCTGATCTCAGCCACCGCGAAAATGACATCAAAAACGCC
ATTAACCTGATGTTCTGGGGAATATAATAACCCGTAGAAAAGATCAAAAGATCTTCTTGAGATCCTTTTT
TTCTGCGCGTAATCTGCTACTTGCAAACAAAAAAACCACCGCTACCAGCGGTGGTTTGTTTGCCGGATCA
AGAGCTACCAACTCTTTTTCCGAAGGTAACTGGCTTTAGCAGAGCGCAGATACCAAATACTGTCCTTCTA
GTGTAGCCGTAGTTAGGCCACCACTTCAAGAACTCTGTAGCACCGCCTACATACCTCGCTCTGCTAATCC
TGTTACCAGTGGCTGCTGCCAGTGGCGATAAGTCGTGTCTTACCGGGTTGGACTCAAGACGATAGTTACC
GGATAAGGCGCAGCGGTCGGGCTGAACGGGGGGTTCGTGCACACAGCCCAGCTTGGAGCGAACGACCTAC
ACCGAACTGAGATACCTACAGCGTGAGCTATGAGAAAGCGCCACGCTTCCCGAAGGGAGAAAGGCGGACA
GGTATCCGGTAAGCGGCAGGGTCGGAACAGGAGAGCGCACGAGGGAGCTTCCAGGGGGAAACGCCTGGTA
TCTTTATAGTCCTGTCGGGTTTCGCCACCTCTGACTTGAGCGTCGATTTTTGTGATGCTCGTCAGGGGGG
CGGAGCCTATGGAAAAACGCCAGCAACGCGGCCTTTTTACGGTTCCTGGCCTTTTGCTGGCCTTTTGCTC
ACATTACTAGTAGCGGCCGCTGCAGGCATGCCTCGAGATGCATGGCGCCTAACCTAAACTGACAGGCATC
AAATTAAGCAGAAGGCCATCCTGACGGATGGCCTTTTTGCGTTTCGAACAATTGAAAAAACCTCGCGCCT
TACCTGTTGAGTAATAGTCAAAAGCCTCCGGTCGGAGGCTTTTGACTTTCTGCTTACTGAATTTCGGTGG
TGCCGTTAATTAACCGGTGGGCCCTCATGATAATAATGGTTTCTTAGACGTCTACCGTTCGTATAATGTA
TGCTATACGAAGTTATCCTAGGCGACAATGTAACTACTAGAGCTGATCCTTCAACTCAGCAAAAGTTCGA
TTTATTCAACAAAGCCACGTTGTGTCTCAAAATCTCTGATGTTACATTGCACAAGATAAAAATATATCAT
CATGAACAATAAAACTGTCTGCTTACATAAACAGTAATACAAGGGGTGTTATGAGCCATATTCAACGGGA
AACGTCTTGCTCCCGTCCGCGCTTAAACTCCAACATGGACGCTGATTTATATGGGTATAAATGGGCTCGC
GATAATGTCGGGCAATCAGGTGCGACAATCTATCGCTTGTATGGGAAGCCCGATGCGCCAGAGTTGTTTC
TGAAACATGGCAAAGGTAGCGTTGCCAATGATGTTACAGATGAGATGGTCCGTCTCAACTGGCTGACGGA
GTTTATGCCTCTCCCGACCATCAAGCATTTTATCCGTACTCCTGATGATGCGTGGTTACTCACCACCGCG
ATTCCTGGGAAAACAGCCTTCCAGGTATTAGAAGAATATCCTGATTCAGGTGAAAATATTGTTGATGCGC
TGGCCGTGTTCCTGCGCCGGTTACATTCGATTCCTGTTTGTAATTGTCCTTTTAACAGCGATCGTGTATT
TCGTCTTGCTCAGGCGCAATCACGCATGAATAACGGTTTGGTTGATGCGAGTGATTTTGATGACGAGCGT
AATGGCTGGCCTGTTGAACAAGTCTGGAAAGAAATGCACAAGCTCTTGCCATTCTCACCGGATTCAGTCG
TCACTCATGGTGATTTCTCACTTGATAACCTTATTTTTGACGAGGGGAAATTAATAGGTTGTATTGATGT
TGGACGGGTCGGAATCGCAGACCGTTACCAGGACCTTGCCATTCTTTGGAACTGCCTCGGTGAGTTTTCT
CCTTCATTACAGAAACGGCTTTTTCAAAAATATGGTATTGATAATCCTGATATGAATAAATTGCAGTTTC
ATTTGATGCTCGATGAGTTTTTCTAATAATACTAGCAGAAATCATCCTTAGCGAAAGCTAAGGATTTTTT
TTATCTGATTACCGCCTTTGAGTGAGCGTCGACCTAGTGCGGCCGCAAGATCCGGCCACGATGCGTCCGG
CGTAGAGGATCTGAAGATCAGCAGTTCAACCTGTTGATAGTACGTACTAAGCTCTCATGTTTCACGTACT
AAGCTCTCATGTTTAACGTACTAAGCTCTCATGTTTAACGAACTAAACCCTCATGGCTAACGTACTAAGC
TCTCATGGCTAACGTACTAAGCTCTCATGTTTCACGTACTAAGCTCTCATGTTTGAACAATAAAATTAAT
ATAAATCAGCAACTTAAATAGCCTCTAAGGTTTTAAGTTTTATAAGAAAAAAAAGAATATATAAGGCTTT
TAAAGCTTTTAAGGTTTAACGGTTGTGGACAACAAGCCAGGGATGTAACGCACTGAGAAGCCCTTAGAGC
CTCTCAAAGCAATTTTGAGTGACACAGGAACACTTAACGGCTGACATGGGAATTAGGAAGATAACTTCGT
ATAATGTATGCTATACGAACGGTACATATGCCATGGGACAAAATTGAAATCGACAAATGATTTTATTTTG
ACTAATAATGACCTACTTACATTAATTTACTGATAATTAAAGAGATTTTAAATATACAACTTATTCACCT
AAAGGATGACAAAATAACATTAATCACTTAAAAATCATCGCATTACACTAATCTGTGGTTAAATGATAGA
CTACATAATGCGACAAAACGCAACATATCCAGTCACTATGAATCAACTACTTAGATAGTATTAGTGACCT
GAGACAGAGCATTAGCTAGCTTCTTCGTCTGTTTCTACTGGTATTGGCACAAACCTGATTCCAATTTGAG
CAAGGCTATGTGCCATCTCGATACTCGTTCTTAACTCAACAGAAGATGCTTTGTGCATACAGCCCCTCGT
TTATTATTTATCTCCTCAGCCAGCCGCTGTGCTTTCAGTGGATTTCGGATAACAGAAAGGCCGGGAAATA
CCCAGCCTCGCTTTGTAACGGAGTAGAGACGAAAGTGATTGCGCCTACCCGGATATTATCGTGAGGATGC
GTCATCGCCATTAATTCACTGATCAGTGATAAGCTGTCAAACATGAGAATTGATCCGGCTGCCTCGCGCG
TTTCGGTGATGACGGTGAAAACCTCTGACACATGCAGCTCCCGGAGACGGTCACAGCTTGTCTGTAAGCG
GATGCCGGGAGCAGACAAGCCCGTCAGGGCGCGTCAGCGGGTGTTGGCGGGTGTCGGGGCGCAGCCATGA
CCCAGTCACGTAGCGATAGCGGAGTGTATGCTGCACATGACATTAACCTATAAAAATAGGCGTATCACGA
GGCCCTTTCGTCTTCAAGAATTAATTCCCAATTCCCCAGGCATCAAATAAAACGAAAGGCTCAGTCGAAA
GACTGGGCCTTTCGTTTTATCTGTTGTTTGTCGGTGAACGCTCTCCTGAGTAGGACAAATCCGCCGGGAG
CGGATTTGAACGTTGCGAAGCAACGGCCCGGAGGGTGGCGGGCAGGACGCCCGCCATAAACTGCCAGGAA
TTAATTCCCCAGGCATCAAATAAAACGAAAGGCTCAGTCGAAAGACTGGGCCTTTCGTTTTATCTGTTGT
TTGTCGGTGAACGCTCTCCTGAGTAGGACAAATCCGCCGGGAGCGGATTTGAACGTTGCGAAGCAACGGC
CCGGAGGGTGGCGGGCAGGACGCCCGCCATAAACTGCCAGGAATTAATTCCCCAGGCATCAAATAAAACG
AAAGGCTCAGTCGAAAGACTGGGCCTTTCGTTTTATCTGTTGTTTGTCGGTGAACGCTCTCCTGAGTAGG
ACAAATCCGCCGGGAGCGGATTTGAACGTTGCGAAGCAACGGCCCGGAGGGTGGCGGGCAGGACGCCCGC
CATAAACTGCCAGGAATTAATTCCCCAGGCATCAAATAAAACGAAAGGCTCAGTCGAAAGACTGGGCCTT
TCGTTTTATCTGTTGTTTGTCGGTGAACGCTCTCCTGAGTAGGACAAATCCGCCGGGAGCGGATTTGAAC
GTTGCGAAGCAACGGCCCGGAGGGTGGCGGGCAGGACGCCCGCCATAAACTGCCAGGAATTGGGGATCG
Features (pLannotate 1.2.2; 20 found; start..end, strand, type, name):
      1..34      +  misc_feature   MCS (fragment): pUC18/19 multiple cloning site
     35..110     +  intron         PDK intron (fragment): pdk; modified pyruvate orthophosphate dikinase intron from Flaveria trinervia 3.0
    142..444     +  CDS            ccdB: CCDB_ECOLI - Also known as G, letB, letD. Experimental evidence at protein level: Swiss-Prot protein existence level 1. Toxic component of a type II toxin-antitoxin (TA) system, functioning in plasmid maintainence. Responsible for the post- segregational killing (PSK) of plasmid-free cells, also referred to as a plasmid addiction system. Half-life of over 2 hours. Cell killing by CcdB is accompanied by filamentation, defects in chromosome and plasmid segregation, defects in cell division, formation of anucleate cells, decreased DNA synthesis and plasmid loss. Interferes with the activity of DN
    477..1065    +  rep_origin     ori: high-copy-number ColE1/pMB1/pBR322/pUC origin of replication
   1125..1145    +  misc_feature   BioBrick suffix: universal suffix for all parts
   1200..1227    +  terminator     rrnB T2 terminator: transcription terminator T2 from the E. coli rrnB gene
   1276..1307    -  terminator     tonB terminator: bidirectional E. coli tonB-P14 transcription terminator
   1383..1416    -  protein_bind   lox66: Right element (RE) mutant of loxP (Araki et al., 2010). Cre-mediated recombination occurs in the 8-bp core sequence (GCATACAT). Cre recombinase
   1591..2406    +  CDS            KanR: aminoglycoside phosphotransferase confers resistance to kanamycin in bacteria or G418 (Geneticin®) in eukaryotes
   2418..2458    +  terminator     bacterial terminator (fragment): putative bacterial transcription terminator
   2528..2916    +  rep_origin     R6K γ ori: γ replication origin from E. coli plasmid R6K; requires the R6K initiator protein pi for replication
   2931..2964    -  protein_bind   lox71: Left element (LE) mutant of loxP (Araki et al., 2010). Cre-mediated recombination occurs in the 8-bp core sequence (GCATACAT). Cre recombinase
   2994..3220    -  protein_bind   HK022 attP: attP; attachment site of phage HK022 HK022 integrase
   3255..3501    -  terminator     λ tL3 terminator: transcription terminator tL3 from phage λ
   3558..3598    +  CDS            rop (fragment): Rop protein, which maintains plasmids at low copy number; rop
   3700..3739    +  misc_feature   bom (fragment): basis of mobility region from pBR322
   3824..3910    +  terminator     rrnB T1 terminator: Escherichia coli rrnB; transcription terminator T1 from the E. coli rrnB gene
   4007..4093    +  terminator     rrnB T1 terminator: Escherichia coli rrnB; transcription terminator T1 from the E. coli rrnB gene
   4190..4276    +  terminator     rrnB T1 terminator: Escherichia coli rrnB; transcription terminator T1 from the E. coli rrnB gene
   4373..4459    +  terminator     rrnB T1 terminator: Escherichia coli rrnB; transcription terminator T1 from the E. coli rrnB gene
