[The description below was written by a language model from this plasmid's Addgene catalogue record and pLannotate feature annotations shown in this document.]
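Description:
pIT5_KH is an empty backbone from the pIT5 series of bacterial genomic integration vectors, intended for placing cloned DNA in single copy into the E. coli chromosome. It carries a phage HK022 attP site, and the depositor notes that it integrates at the HK022 attachment site when HK022 integrase is supplied from the helper plasmid pAH69. Selection is by kanamycin resistance (KanR). No insert is present.

The annotated sequence (about 4.5 kb) shows two replication origins. An R6K γ origin, which works only in hosts that supply the pi initiator protein, sits next to KanR. A high-copy ColE1/pUC-type origin lies beside a ccdB toxin gene in the region adjoining pUC-type multiple cloning site and BioBrick suffix sequences. This layout suggests that the ccdB–pUC ori segment is a stuffer meant to be replaced by the user's insert. That would give counter-selection against uncut vector and leave a pi-dependent plasmid that cannot replicate in ordinary strains and so must integrate to persist, although the record does not spell out this workflow. The presence of ccdB explains propagation in the CcdB-tolerant strain DB3.1, and the pUC origin explains the high copy number listed.

KanR and the R6K origin are flanked by lox66 and lox71 mutant sites, so Cre recombinase can excise the marker and origin after integration. This recycles the kanamycin marker for further rounds of integration, consistent with the toolkit's stated aim of repeated genome integration. Multiple transcription terminators surround the cloning region, including four tandem rrnB T1 copies, rrnB T2, tonB and λ tL3, and presumably insulate the inserted cargo from read-through transcription. The short PDK intron, rop and bom matches are fragments and probably have no function.
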