Addgene plasmid #173772: pIT5_KH
Purpose: (Empty Backbone) Bacterial genomic integration vector
Depositing lab: Keith Shearwin. Depositing organization: Adelaide University. Publication: The pIT5 Plasmid Series, an Improved Toolkit for Repeated Genome Integration in E. coli. Hao N, Chen Q, Dodd IB, Shearwin KE. ACS Synth Biol. 2021 Jun 30. doi: 10.1021/acssynbio.1c00215. PubMed 34190535.
Backbone
  Vector backbone: pIT5
  Vector type: Bacterial Expression, Synthetic Biology
Growth in bacteria
  Bacterial resistance: Kanamycin, 50 μg/mL
  Growth temperature: 37°C
  Growth strain: DB3.1
  Copy number: High Copy
Gene/Insert
  Gene/Insert name: None
Terms and licenses: Academic/Nonprofit Terms; Industry Terms: Not Available to Industry
Depositor comments: pIT5_KH is designed to be integrated into the HK022 attachment site, using the HK022 integrase helper plasmid pAH69.
How to cite: pIT5_KH was a gift from Keith Shearwin (Addgene plasmid # 173772 ; http://n2t.net/addgene:173772 ; RRID:Addgene_173772)
